Addgene plasmid #34190: KHBD00028
Depositing lab: Bart Deplancke. Depositing organization: Swiss Federal Institute of Technology (EPFL). Publication: Automated protein-DNA interaction screening of Drosophila regulatory elements. Korneel Hens, Jean-Daniel Feuz, Alina Isakova, Antonina Lagovitina, Andreas Massouras, Julien Bryois, Patrick Callaerts, Susan E. Celniker, Bart Deplancke. Nat Methods. 2011 Oct 30;8(12):1065-70. 10.1038/nmeth.1763 PubMed 22037703.
Backbone
  Vector backbone: pDONR221
  Backbone manufacturer: Invitrogen
  Backbone size w/o insert (bp): 2536
  Vector type: Gateway Donor Vector
Growth in bacteria
  Bacterial resistance: Kanamycin, 50 μg/mL
  Growth temperature: 37°C
  Growth strain: DH5alpha
  Copy number: High Copy
Gene/Insert
  Gene/Insert name: CG12071 (alt names: FBgn0039808; CG12071)
  Species: D. melanogaster (fly)
  Insert size (bp): 651
  Entrez Gene: CG12071 (a.k.a. Dmel_CG12071, Dmel\CG12071)
  Cloning method: Gateway Cloning
  Sequencing primers: 5′ M13F; 3′ M13R
Terms and licenses: Academic/Nonprofit Terms; Industry Terms: Not Available to Industry
Depositor comments: Please note that the ORFs in this collection were cloned open-ended (without a stop codon).
How to cite: KHBD00028 was a gift from Bart Deplancke (Addgene plasmid # 34190 ; http://n2t.net/addgene:34190 ; RRID:Addgene_34190)
