[The description below was written by a language model from this plasmid's Addgene catalogue record.]
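Description:
KHBD00028 is a Gateway clone built on the pDONR221 backbone, carrying the Drosophila melanogaster gene CG12071 (FBgn0039808) as a 651 bp insert on a 2,536 bp vector backbone. Although catalogued as a Gateway donor vector, the insert was introduced by Gateway cloning, so the plasmid in practice serves as an entry-type clone: in pDONR221-derived products the open reading frame is normally flanked by recombination sites that allow it to be moved by a further recombination reaction into compatible destination vectors. The plasmid is propagated in standard E. coli cloning strains as a high-copy replicon and is selected with kanamycin. M13 forward and reverse priming sites on either side of the insert are used for sequence verification. No feature table accompanies the record, so the exact positions of the recombination sites, origin and resistance cassette are not given. No promoter for expressing the insert is listed, which is consistent with a shuttle clone rather than an expression construct.

A key design point noted by the depositor is that the ORFs in this collection were cloned open-ended, without a stop codon. This allows in-frame C-terminal fusions once the ORF is transferred into a destination vector supplying a tag or functional domain, and it also means that such a vector must provide the translation termination signal. The clone belongs to a collection associated with work on automated protein–DNA interaction screening of Drosophila regulatory elements, suggesting that it serves as a transferable ORF source for building fusion constructs for such assays. The record does not describe the function of the CG12071 product itself.
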