>Addgene plasmid #34190 | KHBD00028 | depositor partial sequence | sequence record 40757 | KHBD00028 sequence 651 bps
ATGGATAAGATGACGGTTGCCCAGAAGAACGCATATCTCGAGGCGCACATGGCGGTGCAGCAGCAGATGG
CCCAGGCGGCCATTCAGTTCAAGCAGCAGCAGACGTCCCAGCAACAGAACTCCCCCACGGCCAACAACAA
CAACAACAGCCAGAACAATGGCAACATGCAGCAGCAACAGCAGCAGCAGCAGCAGCAACAGCAGCAGCAG
CAGCAACAACAGCAGCAGCAGCATTATGCAGCAACCATCAAGGTGCCGCAGATCAGTTCCTCCAATGTGG
CAGCCGCGGCGGCGGGGGAGAGCACCTTCACAGTTCCGGACGACGGAATGGGATTCGAAGGAGGCGTGCG
GGTCCTGCAGAGTCTGGGAACCTGGTCGGCGGCCGAGCAACTGACCTACAACATCCCCAAGCCCAACCTC
ATCCCCTTCACAGAGCCCTATGTCGAGGGGGGCTCCATGCACCCCGCCAGTCGACTCAAGGCCCTGCAAC
AGGTGCAACAGGCATCCTCCGGGGTGCGCAAGACAAATCCCTCAAAGTCCACCAACAAGGCATTCGAGTG
CACGGTCTGCGGCAAAGGACTCGCCCGCAAGGACAAGCTGACCATCCACATGCGCATCCACACCGGCGAG
AAGCCCTATATTTGTGAAGTA
