>Addgene plasmid #34190 | KHBD00028 | addgene partial sequence | sequence record 41661 | M13-Rev 5'-CAGGAAACAGCTATGACC-3'
GATTTTATTTTGACTGATAGTGACCTGTTCGTTGCAACAAATTGATAAGCAATGCTTTCTTATAATGCCA
ACTTTGTACAAGAAAGTTGGCAATACTTCACAAATATAGGGCTTCTCGCCGGTGTGGATGCGCATGTGGA
TGGTCAGCTTGTCCTTGCGGGCGAGTCCTTTGCCGCAGACCGTGCACTCGAATGCCTTGTTGGTGGACTT
TGAGGGATTTGTCTTGCGCACCCCGGAGGATGCCTGTTGCACCTGTTGCAGGGCCTTGAGTCGACTGGCG
GGGTGCATGGAGCCCCCCTCGACATAGGGCTCTGTGAAGGGGATGAGGTTGGGCTTGGGGATGTTGTAGG
TCAGTTGCTCGGCCGCCGACCAGGTTCCCAGACTCTGCAGGACCCGCACGCCTCCTTCGAATCCCATTCC
GTCGTCCGGAACTGTGAAGGTGCTCTCCCCCGCCGCCGCGGCTGCCACATTGGAGGAACTGATCTGCGGC
ACCTTGATGGTTGCTGCATAATGCTGCTGCTGCTGTTGTTGCTGCTGCTGCTGCTGTTGCTGCTGCTGCT
GCTGCTGTTGCTGCTGCATGTTGCCATTGTTCTGGCTGTTGTTGTTGTTGTTGGCCGTGGGGGAGTTCTG
TTGCTGGGACGTCTGCTGCTGCTTGAACTGAATGGCCGCCTGGGCCATCTGCTGCTGCACC
